>Addgene plasmid #59962 | pTHSSd_39 | depositor full sequence | sequence record 95211 | Full Sequence
ATGAACACGATTAACATCGCTAAGAACGACTTCTCTGACATCGAACTGGCTGCTATCCCGTTCAACACTC
TGGCTGACCATTACGGTGAGCGTTTAGCTCGCGAACAGTTGGCCCTTGAGCATGAGTCTTACGAGATGGG
TGAAGCACGCTTCCGCAAGATGTTTGAGCGTCAACTTAAAGCTGGTGAGGTTGCGGATAACGCTGCCGCC
AAGCCTCTCATCACTACCCTACTCCCTAAGATGATTGCACGCATCAACGACTGGTTTGAGGAAGTGAAAG
CTAAGCGCGGCAAGCGCCCGACAGCCTTCCAGTTCCTGCAAGAAATCAAGCCGGAAGCCGTAGCGTACAT
CACCATTAAGACCACTCTGGCTTGCCTAACCAGTGCTGACAATACAACCGTTCAGGCTGTAGCAAGCGCA
ATCGGTCGGGCCATTGAGGACGAGGCTCGCTTCGGTCGTATCCGTGACCTTGAAGCTAAGCACTTCAAGA
AAAACGTTGAGGAACAACTCAACAAGCGCGTAGGGCACGTCTACAAGAAAGCATTTATGCAAGTTGTCGA
GGCTGACATGCTCTCTAAGGGTCTACTCGGTGGCGAGGCGTGGTCTTCGTGGCATAAGGAAGACTCTATT
CATGTAGGAGTACGCTGCATCGAGATGCTCATTGAGTCAACCGGAATGGTTAGCTTACACCGCCAAAATG
CTGGCGTAGTAGGTCAAGACTCTGAGACTATCGAACTCGCACCTGAATACGCTGAGGCTATCGCAACCCG
TGCAGGTGCGCTGGCTGGCATCTCTCCGATGTTCCAACCTTGCGTAGTTCCTCCTAAGCCGTGGACTGGC
ATTACTGGTGGTGGCTATTGGGCTAACGGTCGTCGTCCTCTGGCGCTGGTGCGTACTCACAGTAAGAAAG
CACTGATGCGCTACGAAGACGTTTACATGCCTGAGGTGTACAAAGCGATTAACATTGCGCAAAACACCGC
ATGGAAAATCAACAAGAAAGTCCTAGCGGTCGCCAACGTAATCACCAAGTGGAAGCATTGTCCGGTCGAG
GACATCCCTGCGATTGAGCGTGAAGAACTCCCGATGAAACCGGAAGACATCGACATGAATCCTGAGGCTC
TCACCGCGTGGAAACGTGCTGCCGCTGCTGTGTACCGCAAGGACAAGGCTCGCAAGTCTCGCCGTATCAG
CCTTGAGTTCATGCTTGAGCAAGCCAATAAGTTTGCTAACCATAAGGCCATCTGGTTCCCTTACAACATG
GACTGGCGCGGTCGTGTTTACGCTGTGTCAATGTTCAACCCGCAAGGTAACGATATGACCAAAGGACTGC
TTACGCTGGCGAAAGGTAAACCAATCGGTAAGGAAGGTTACTACTGGCTGAAAATCCACGGTGCAAACTG
TGCGGGTGTCGACAAGGTTCCGTTCCCTGAGCGCATCAAGTTCATTGAGGAAAACCACGAGAACATCATG
GCTTGCGCTAAGTCTCCACTGGAGAACACTTGGTGGGCTGAGCAAGATTCTCCGTTCTGCTTCCTTGCGT
TCTGCTTTGAGTACGCTGGGGTACAGCACCACGGCCTGAGCTATAACTGCTCCCTTCCGCTGGCGTTTGA
CGGGTCTTGCTCTGGCATCCAGCACTTCTCCGCGATGCTCCGAGATGAGGTAGGTGGTCGCGCGGTTAAC
TTGCTTCCTAGTGAAACCGTTCAGGACATCTACGGGATTGTTGCTAAGAAAGTCAACGAGATTCTACAAG
CAGACGCAATCAATGGGACCGATAACGAAGTAGTTACCGTGACCGATGAGAACGGAGGTTCAGGTGGTGG
ATCCAACGAAAAAGAAGAACTGAAATCCAAAAAAGCGGAACTGCGCAACCGTATCGAACAGCTGAAACAG
AAACGTGAACAACTGAAGCAGAAAATCGCGAACCTGCGTAAAGAAATCGAAGCTTACAAATAATACTAGT
GCGGCCGCTGCAGGAGTCACTAAGGGTTAGTTAGTTAGATTAGCAGAAAGTCAAAAGCCTCCGACCGGAG
GCTTTTGACTAAAACTTCCCTTGGGGTTATCATTGGGGCTCACTCAAAGGCGGTAATAACTCATCTCAGA
AGAGGATCTGAATAGCGCCGTCGACCATCATCATCATCATCATTGAGTTTAAACGGCCGCCAAAACAGCC
AAGCTGGAGAATGAGAGAAGATTTTCAGCCTGATACAGATTAAATCAGAACGCAGAAGCGGTCTGATAAA
ACAGAATTTGCCTGGCGGCAGTAGCGCGGTGGTCCCACCTGACCCCATGCCGAACTCAGAAGTGAAACGC
CGTAGCGCCGATGGTAGTGTGGGGTCTCCCCATGCGAGAGTAGGGAACTGCCAGGCATCAAATAAAACGA
AAGGCTCAGTCGAAAGACTGGGCCTTTCGTTTTATCTGTTGTTTGTCGGTGAACTAATTCTGATTCGCAC
GGGCCCATGGCTAATTCCCATGTCAGCCGTTAAGTGTTCCTGTGTCACTCAAAATTGCTTTGAGAGGCTC
TAAGGGCTTCTCAGTGCGTTACATCCCTGGCTTGTTGTCCACAACCGTTAAACCTTAAAAGCTTTAAAAG
CCTTATATATTCTTTTTTTTCTTATAAAACTTAAAACCTTAGAGGCTATTTAAGTTGCTGATTTATATTA
ATTTTATTGTTCAAACATGAGAGCTTAGTACGTGAAACATGAGAGCTTAGTACGTTAGCCATGAGAGCTT
AGTACGTTAGCCATGAGGGTTTAGTTCGTTAAACATGAGAGCTTAGTACGTTAAACATGAGAGCTTAGTA
CGTGAAACATGAGAGCTTAGTACGTACTATCAACAGGTTGAACTGCTGATCTTCAGATCCTCTACGCCGG
ACGCATCGTGGCCGGATCTTGCGCAAGCGGTCTCCAATTCAGAAGAACTCGTCAAGAAGGCGATAGAAGG
CGATGCGCTGCGAATCGGGAGCGGCGATACCGTAAAGCACGAGGAAGCGGTCAGCCCATTCGCCGCCAAG
CTCTTCAGCAATATCACGGGTATCCAACGCTATGTCCTGATAGCGGTCCGCCACACCCAGCCGGCCACAG
TCGTTGAATCCAGAAAAGCGGCCATTTTCCACCATGATATTCGGCAAGCAGGCATCGCCATGGATCACGA
CGAGATCCTCGCCGTCGGGCATGCGCGCCTTGAGCCTGGCGAACAGTTCGGCTGGCGCGAGCCCCTGATG
CTCTTCGTCCAGATCATCCTGATCGACAAGACCGGCTTCCATCCGAGTACGTGCTCGCTCGATGCGATGT
TTCGCTTGGTGGTCGAATGGGCAGGTAGCCGGATCAAGCGTATGCAGCCGCCGCATTGCATCAGCCATGA
TGGATACTTTCTCGGCAGGAGCAAGGCGAGATGACAGGAGATCCTGCCCCGGCACTTCGCCCAATAGCAG
CCAGTCCCTTCCCGCTTCAGTGACAACGTCGAGCACAGCTGCGCAAGGAACGCCCGTCGTGGCCAGCCAC
GATAGCCGCGCTGCCTCGTCCTGCAGTTCATTCAGGGCACCGGACAGGTCGGTCTTGACAAAAAGAACCG
GGCGCCCCTGCGCTGACAGCCGGAACACGGCGGCATCAGAGCAGCCGATTGTCTGTTGTGCCCAGTCATA
GCCGAATAGCCTCTCCACCCAAGCGGCCGGAGAACCTGCGTGCAATCCATCTTGTTCAATCATGCGAAAC
GATCCTCATCCTGTCTCTTGATCAGATCTTGATCCCCTGCGCCATCAGATCCTTGGCGGCAAGAAAGCCA
TCCAGTTTACTTTGCAGGGCTTCCCAACCTTACCAGAGGGCGCCCCAGCTGGCAATTCCGGTTCGCTTGC
TGTCCATAAAACCGCCCAGTCTAGCTATCGCCATGTAAGCCCACTGCAAGCTACCTGCTTTCTCTTTGCG
CTTGCGTTTTCCCTTGTCCAGATAGCCCAGTAGCTGACATTCATCAAGCTTATGATGTGGTCTGTCCTTT
TACAGCCAGTAGTGCTCGCCGCAGTCGAGCGACAGGGCGAAGCCCTCGAGTGAGCGAGGAAGCACCAGGG
AACAGCACTTATATATTCTGCTTACACACGATGCCTGAAAAAACTTCCCTTGGGGTTATCCACTTATCCA
CGGGGATATTTTTATAATTATTTTTTTTATAGTTTTTAGATCTTCTTTTTTAGAGCGCCTTGTAGGCCTT
TATCCATGCTGGTTCTAGAGAAGGTGTTGTGACAAATTGCCCTTTCAGTGTGACAAATCACCCTCAAATG
ACAGTCCTGTCTGTGACAAATTGCCCTTAACCCTGTGACAAATTGCCCTCAGAAGAAGCTGTTTTTTCAC
AAAGTTATCCCTGCTTATTGACTCTTTTTTATTTAGTGTGACAATCTAAAAACTTGTCACACTTCACATG
GATCTGTCATGGCGGAAACAGCGGTTATCAATCACAAGAAACGTAAAAATAGCCCGCGAATCGTCCAGTC
AAACGACCTCACTGAGGCGGCATATAGTCTCTCCCGGGATCAAAAACGTATGCTGTATCTGTTCGTTGAC
CAGATCAGAAAATCTGATGGCACCCTACAGGAACATGACGGTATCTGCGAGATCCATGTTGCTAAATATG
CTGAAATATTCGGATTGACCTCTGCGGAAGCCAGTAAGGATATACGGCAGGCATTGAAGAGTTTCGCGGG
GAAGGAAGTGGTTTTTTATCGCCCTGAAGAGGATGCCGGCGATGAAAAAGGCTATGAATCTTTTCCTTGG
TTTATCAAACGTGCGCACAGTCCATCCAGAGGGCTTTACAGTGTACATATCAACCCATATCTCATTCCCT
TCTTTATCGGGTTACAGAACCGGTTTACGCAGTTTCGGCTTAGTGAAACAAAAGAAATCACCAATCCGTA
TGCCATGCGTTTATACGAATCCCTGTGTCAGTATCGTAAGCCGGATGGCTCAGGCATCGTCTCTCTGAAA
ATCGACTGGATCATAGAGCGTTACCAGCTGCCTCAAAGTTACCAGCGTATGCCTGACTTCCGCCGCCGCT
TCCTGCAGGTCTGTGTTAATGAGATCAACAGCAGAACTCCAATGCGCCTCTCATACATTGAGAAAAAGAA
AGGCCGCCAGACGACTCATATCGTATTTTCCTTCCGCGATATCACTTCCATGACGACAGGATAGTCTGAG
GGTTATCTGTCACAGATTTGAGGGTGGTTCGTCACATTTGTTCTGACCTACTGAGGGTAATTTGTCACAG
TTTTGCTGTTTCCTTCAGCCTGCATGGATTTTCTCATACTTTTTGAACTGTAATTTTTAAGGAAGCCAAA
TTTGAGGGCAGTTTGTCACAGTTGATTTCCTTCTCTTTCCCTTCGTCATGTGACCTGATATCGGGGGTTA
GTTCGTCATCATTGATGAGGGTTGATTATCACAGTTTATTACTCTGAATTGGCTATCCGCGTGTGTACCT
CTACCTGGAGTTTTTCCCACGGTGGATATTTCTTCTTGCGCTGAGCGTAAGAGCTATCTGACAGAACAGT
TCTTCTTTGCTTCCTCGCCAGTTCGCTCGCTATGCTCGGTTACACGGCTGCGGCGAGCGCTAGTGATAAT
AAGTGACTGAGGTATGTGCTCTTCTTATCTCCTTTTGTAGTGTTGCTCTTATTTTAAACAACTTTGCGGT
TTTTTGATGACTTTGCGATTTTGTTGTTGCTTTGCAGTAAATTGCAAGATTTAATAAAAAAACGCAAAGC
AATGATTAAAGGATGTTCAGAATGAAACTCATGGAAACACTTAACCAGTGCATAAACGCTGGTCATGAAA
TGACGAAGGCTATCGCCATTGCACAGTTTAATGATGACAGCCCGGAAGCGAGGAAAATAACCCGGCGCTG
GAGAATAGGTGAAGCAGCGGATTTAGTTGGGGTTTCTTCTCAGGCTATCAGAGATGCCGAGAAAGCAGGG
CGACTACCGCACCCGGATATGGAAATTCGAGGACGGGTTGAGCAACGTGTTGGTTATACAATTGAACAAA
TTAATCATATGCGTGATGTGTTTGGTACGCGATTGCGACGTGCTGAAGACGTATTTCCACCGGTGATCGG
GGTTGCTGCCCATAAAGGTGGCGTTTACAAAACCTCAGTTTCTGTTCATCTTGCTCAGGATCTGGCTCTG
AAGGGGCTACGTGTTTTGCTCGTGGAAGGTAACGACCCCCAGGGAACAGCCTCAATGTATCACGGATGGG
TACCAGATCTTCATATTCATGCAGAAGACACTCTCCTGCCTTTCTATCTTGGGGAAAAGGACGATGTCAC
TTATGCAATAAAGCCCACTTGCTGGCCGGGGCTTGACATTATTCCTTCCTGTCTGGCTCTGCACCGTATT
GAAACTGAGTTAATGGGCAAATTTGATGAAGGTAAACTGCCCACCGATCCACACCTGATGCTCCGACTGG
CCATTGAAACTGTTGCTCATGACTATGATGTCATAGTTATTGACAGCGCGCCTAACCTGGGTATCGGCAC
GATTAATGTCGTATGTGCTGCTGATGTGCTGATTGTTCCCACGCCTGCTGAGTTGTTTGACTACACCTCC
GCACTGCAGTTTTTCGATATGCTTCGTGATCTGCTCAAGAACGTTGATCTTAAAGGGTTCGAGCCTGATG
TACGTATTTTGCTTACCAAATACAGCAATAGTAATGGCTCTCAGTCCCCGTGGATGGAGGAGCAAATTCG
GGATGCCTGGGGAAGCATGGTTCTAAAAAATGTTGTACGTGAAACGGATGAAGTTGGTAAAGGTCAGATC
CGGATGAGAACTGTTTTTGAACAGGCCATTGATCAACGCTCTTCAACTGGTGCCTGGAGAAATGCTCTTT
CTATTTGGGAACCTGTCTGCAATGAAATTTTCGATCGTCTGATTAAACCACGCTGGGAGATTAGATAATG
AAGCGTGCGCCTGTTATTCCAAAACATACGCTCAATACTCAACCGGTTGAAGATACTTCGTTATCGACAC
CAGCTGCCCCGATGGTGGATTCGTTAATTGCGCGCGTAGGAGTAATGGCTCGCGGTAATGCCATTACTTT
GCCTGTATGTGGTCGGGATGTGAAGTTTACTCTTGAAGTGCTCCGGGGTGATAGTGTTGAGAAGACCTCT
CGGGTATGGTCAGGTAATGAACGTGACCAGGAGCTGCTTACTGAGGACGCACTGGATGATCTCATCCCTT
CTTTTCTACTGACTGGTCAACAGACACCGGCGTTCGGTCGAAGAGTATCTGGTGTCATAGAAATTGCCGA
TGGGAGTCGCCGTCGTAAAGCTGCTGCACTTACCGAAAGTGATTATCGTGTTCTGGTTGGCGAGCTGGAT
GATGAGCAGATGGCTGCATTATCCAGATTGGGTAACGATTATCGCCCAACAAGTGCTTATGAACGTGGTC
AGCGTTATGCAAGCCGATTGCAGAATGAATTTGCTGGAAATATTTCTGCGCTGGCTGATGCGGAAAATAT
TTCACGTAAGATTATTACCCGCTGTATCAACACCGCCAAATTGCCTAAATCAGTTGTTGCTCTTTTTTCT
CACCCCGGTGAACTATCTGCCCGGTCAGGTGATGCACTTCAAAAAGCCTTTACAGATAAAGAGGAATTAC
TTAAGCAGCAGGCATCTAACCTTCATGAGCAGAAAAAAGCTGGGGTGATATTTGAAGCTGAAGAAGTTAT
CACTCTTTTAACTTCTGTGCTTAAAACGTCATCTGCATCAAGAACTAGCTTAAGCTCACGACATCAGTTT
GCTCCTGGAGCGACAGTATTGTATAAGGGCGATAAAATGGTGCTTAACCTGGACAGGTCTCGTGTTCCAA
CTGAGTGTATAGAGAAAATTGAGGCCATTCTTAAGGAACTTGAAAAGCCAGCACCCTGATGCGACCACGT
TTTAGTCTACGTTTATCTGTCTTTACTTAATGTCCTTTGTTACAGGCCAGAAAGCATAACTGGCCTGAAT
ATTCTCTCTGGGCCCACTGTTCCACTTGTATCGTCGGTCTGATAATCAGACTGGGACCACGGTCCCACTC
GTATCGTCGGTCTGATTATTAGTCTGGGACCACGGTCCCACTCGTATCGTCGGTCTGATTATTAGTCTGG
GACCACGGTCCCACTCGTATCGTCGGTCTGATAATCAGACTGGGACCACGGTCCCACTCGTATCGTCGGT
CTGATTATTAGTCTGGGACCATGGTCCCACTCGTATCGTCGGTCTGATTATTAGTCTGGGACCACGGTCC
CACTCGTATCGTCGGTCTGATTATTAGTCTGGAACCACGGTCCCACTCGTATCGTCGGTCTGATTATTAG
TCTGGGACCACGGTCCCACTCGTATCGTCGGTCTGATTATTAGTCTGGGACCACGATCCCACTCGTGTTG
TCGGTCTGATTATCGGTCTGGGACCACGGTCCCACTTGTATTGTCGATCAGACTATCAGCGTGAGACTAC
GATTCCATCAATGCCTGTCAAGGGCAAGTATTGACATGTCGTCGTAACCTGTAGAACGGAGTAACCTCGG
TGTGCGGTTGTATGCCTGCTGTGGATTGTTTACGGCTAGCTCAGTCCTAGGTACTATGCTAGCTACTAGA
GTCAGCCAAGAAAGTACTAG
Features (pLannotate 1.2.2; 15 found; start..end, strand, type, name):
      1..1851    +  CDS            RPOL_BPT7 (fragment): Experimental evidence at protein level: Swiss-Prot protein existence level 1. Highly processive DNA-dependent RNA polymerase that catalyzes the transcription of class II and class III viral genes. Recognizes a specific promoter sequence and enters first into an 'abortive phase' where very short transcripts are synthesized and released before proceeding to the processive transcription of long RNA chains. Unwinds the double-stranded DNA to expose the coding strand for templating. Participates in the initiation of viral DNA replication presumably by making primers accessible to the DNA polymerase
   2009..2040    +  terminator     tonB terminator: bidirectional E. coli tonB-P14 transcription terminator
   2126..2143    +  CDS            capTEV™ (fragment): composite tag for in vivo biotinylation, TEV protease cleavage, and 6xHis tagging
   2250..2365    +  ncRNA          5S rRNA: Accession: RF00001 - 5S ribosomal RNA
   2369..2415    +  terminator     rrnB T1 terminator: transcription terminator T1 from the E. coli rrnB gene
   2471..2859    -  rep_origin     R6K γ ori: γ replication origin from E. coli plasmid R6K; requires the R6K initiator protein pi for replication
   2909..3703    -  CDS            NeoR/KanR: aminoglycoside phosphotransferase from Tn5; aph(3')-II (or nptII); confers resistance to neomycin, kanamycin, and G418 (Geneticin®)
   3735..3965    -  CDS            tnpA (fragment): TN5P_ECOLX - Also known as tnp. Experimental evidence at protein level: Swiss-Prot protein existence level 1. Mediates transposition of transposon Tn5 by a 'cut and paste' mechanism. First, the monomeric transposase binds the 19 bp inverted DNA repeats flanking the transposon. Then, dimerization of the DNA- bound transposase creates a synaptic DNA complex. After nicking of the first DNA strand, excision of the transposon proceeds through a series of intermediates. The transposase then mediates the insertion of the transposon at a new site by strand transfer. The activity of the wild- type tran
   4109..4328    +  rep_origin     ori2: secondary origin of replication for the bacterial F plasmid; also known as oriS
   4419..5174    +  CDS            repE: replication initiation protein for the bacterial F plasmid; repE
   5177..5427    +  misc_feature   incC: incC; incompatibility region of the bacterial F plasmid
   5753..6928    +  CDS            sopA: partitioning protein for the bacterial F plasmid; sopA
   6928..7896    +  CDS            sopB: SOPB_ECOLI - Also known as B. Experimental evidence at protein level: Swiss-Prot protein existence level 1. Control of plasmid partitioning; required to recognize the cis-acting. Binds specifically with the DNA segment containing the sopC region. SopB is trans-acting. From Escherichia coli (strain K12).
   7972..8445    +  misc_feature   sopC: sopC; centromere-like partitioning region of the bacterial F plasmid
   8575..8593    +  promoter       J23119(SpeI) promoter (fragment): bacterial promoter (Registry of Standard Biological Parts BBa J23119) modified to end with an SpeI site
