[The description below was written by a language model from this plasmid's Addgene catalogue record and pLannotate feature annotations shown in this document.]
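Description:
pTHSSd_39 is a low-copy bacterial expression plasmid of 8,630 nt built on the pBACr backbone, designed to supply a low, constitutive level of the "core fragment" of a split T7 RNA polymerase in E. coli. The backbone carries the F-plasmid replication and partitioning system (ori2/oriS, repE, incC, sopA, sopB and the centromere-like sopC), which maintains the plasmid at very low copy number and ensures stable segregation. An R6K γ origin is also present; it fires only when the pi initiator protein is supplied, so it is inactive in ordinary hosts. Selection is by kanamycin through the Tn5-derived NeoR/KanR aminoglycoside phosphotransferase gene. An adjacent annotated tnpA fragment is probably residual Tn5 sequence carried along with that marker.

The payload is an open reading frame of about 1.85 kb annotated as a fragment of T7 RNA polymerase, listed in the catalogue as a synthetic core fragment. It is driven by PJ23105, a weak member of the Anderson constitutive promoter family. The automated annotation flags a short match to the related J23119 promoter just upstream of the coding region across the circular junction, which most likely corresponds to this promoter. Downstream lie the tonB terminator and an rrnB segment with 5S rRNA sequence and the T1 terminator. A brief hit to a capTEV tag is probably only a short tag-like motif.

In the resource allocator scheme, the core fragment is non-functional alone and must associate with separately expressed complementary fragments to form active polymerase, so its abundance caps total transcriptional capacity. Combining a weak promoter with a near-single-copy replicon sets that cap low, matching the stated purpose of a low resource allocator.
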