Addgene plasmid #59962: pTHSSd_39
Purpose: Low core fragment expression (low resource allocator)
Depositing lab: Christopher Voigt. Depositing organization: Massachusetts Institute of Technology. Publication: A 'resource allocator' for transcription based on a highly fragmented T7 RNA polymerase. Segall-Shapiro TH, Meyer AJ, Ellington AD, Sontag ED, Voigt CA. Mol Syst Biol. 2014 Jul 30;10(7):742. 10.15252/msb.20145299 PubMed 25080493.
Backbone
  Vector backbone: pBACr
  Vector type: Bacterial Expression
Growth in bacteria
  Bacterial resistance: Kanamycin, 50 μg/mL
  Growth temperature: 37°C
  Growth strain: DH10B
  Copy number: Low Copy
Gene/Insert
  Gene/Insert name: core fragment
  Species: Synthetic
  Mutation: N/A
  Promoter: PJ23105
  Cloning method: Ligation Independent Cloning
  Sequencing primers: 5′ Other; 3′ Other
Terms and licenses: Academic/Nonprofit Terms; Industry Terms: Not Available to Industry
How to cite: pTHSSd_39 was a gift from Christopher Voigt (Addgene plasmid # 59962 ; http://n2t.net/addgene:59962 ; RRID:Addgene_59962)
