>Addgene plasmid #59962 | pTHSSd_39 | depositor partial sequence | sequence record 95212 | core fragment
ATGAACACGATTAACATCGCTAAGAACGACTTCTCTGACATCGAACTGGCTGCTATCCCGTTCAACACTC
TGGCTGACCATTACGGTGAGCGTTTAGCTCGCGAACAGTTGGCCCTTGAGCATGAGTCTTACGAGATGGG
TGAAGCACGCTTCCGCAAGATGTTTGAGCGTCAACTTAAAGCTGGTGAGGTTGCGGATAACGCTGCCGCC
AAGCCTCTCATCACTACCCTACTCCCTAAGATGATTGCACGCATCAACGACTGGTTTGAGGAAGTGAAAG
CTAAGCGCGGCAAGCGCCCGACAGCCTTCCAGTTCCTGCAAGAAATCAAGCCGGAAGCCGTAGCGTACAT
CACCATTAAGACCACTCTGGCTTGCCTAACCAGTGCTGACAATACAACCGTTCAGGCTGTAGCAAGCGCA
ATCGGTCGGGCCATTGAGGACGAGGCTCGCTTCGGTCGTATCCGTGACCTTGAAGCTAAGCACTTCAAGA
AAAACGTTGAGGAACAACTCAACAAGCGCGTAGGGCACGTCTACAAGAAAGCATTTATGCAAGTTGTCGA
GGCTGACATGCTCTCTAAGGGTCTACTCGGTGGCGAGGCGTGGTCTTCGTGGCATAAGGAAGACTCTATT
CATGTAGGAGTACGCTGCATCGAGATGCTCATTGAGTCAACCGGAATGGTTAGCTTACACCGCCAAAATG
CTGGCGTAGTAGGTCAAGACTCTGAGACTATCGAACTCGCACCTGAATACGCTGAGGCTATCGCAACCCG
TGCAGGTGCGCTGGCTGGCATCTCTCCGATGTTCCAACCTTGCGTAGTTCCTCCTAAGCCGTGGACTGGC
ATTACTGGTGGTGGCTATTGGGCTAACGGTCGTCGTCCTCTGGCGCTGGTGCGTACTCACAGTAAGAAAG
CACTGATGCGCTACGAAGACGTTTACATGCCTGAGGTGTACAAAGCGATTAACATTGCGCAAAACACCGC
ATGGAAAATCAACAAGAAAGTCCTAGCGGTCGCCAACGTAATCACCAAGTGGAAGCATTGTCCGGTCGAG
GACATCCCTGCGATTGAGCGTGAAGAACTCCCGATGAAACCGGAAGACATCGACATGAATCCTGAGGCTC
TCACCGCGTGGAAACGTGCTGCCGCTGCTGTGTACCGCAAGGACAAGGCTCGCAAGTCTCGCCGTATCAG
CCTTGAGTTCATGCTTGAGCAAGCCAATAAGTTTGCTAACCATAAGGCCATCTGGTTCCCTTACAACATG
GACTGGCGCGGTCGTGTTTACGCTGTGTCAATGTTCAACCCGCAAGGTAACGATATGACCAAAGGACTGC
TTACGCTGGCGAAAGGTAAACCAATCGGTAAGGAAGGTTACTACTGGCTGAAAATCCACGGTGCAAACTG
TGCGGGTGTCGACAAGGTTCCGTTCCCTGAGCGCATCAAGTTCATTGAGGAAAACCACGAGAACATCATG
GCTTGCGCTAAGTCTCCACTGGAGAACACTTGGTGGGCTGAGCAAGATTCTCCGTTCTGCTTCCTTGCGT
TCTGCTTTGAGTACGCTGGGGTACAGCACCACGGCCTGAGCTATAACTGCTCCCTTCCGCTGGCGTTTGA
CGGGTCTTGCTCTGGCATCCAGCACTTCTCCGCGATGCTCCGAGATGAGGTAGGTGGTCGCGCGGTTAAC
TTGCTTCCTAGTGAAACCGTTCAGGACATCTACGGGATTGTTGCTAAGAAAGTCAACGAGATTCTACAAG
CAGACGCAATCAATGGGACCGATAACGAAGTAGTTACCGTGACCGATGAGAACGGAGGTTCAGGTGGTGG
ATCCAACGAAAAAGAAGAACTGAAATCCAAAAAAGCGGAACTGCGCAACCGTATCGAACAGCTGAAACAG
AAACGTGAACAACTGAAGCAGAAAATCGCGAACCTGCGTAAAGAAATCGAAGCTTACAAA
