>Addgene plasmid #59962 | pTHSSd_39 | addgene partial sequence | sequence record 101552 | SopC-F1 5'-CACGATCCCACTCGTGTTG-3'
CACTTGTATTGTCGATCAGACTATCAGCGTGAGACTACGATTCCATCAATGCCTGTCAAGGGCAAGTATT
GACATGTCGTCGTAACCTGTAGAACGGAGTAACCTCGGTGTGCGGTTGTATGCCTGCTGTGGATTGTTTA
CGGCTAGCTCAGTCCTAGGTACTATGCTAGCTACTAGAGTCAGCCAAGAAAGTACTAGATGAACACGATT
AACATCGCTAAGAACGACTTCTCTGACATCGAACTGGCTGCTATCCCGTTCAACACTCTGGCTGACCATT
ACGGTGAGCGTTTAGCTCGCGAACAGTTGGCCCTTGAGCATGAGTCTTACGAGATGGGTGAAGCACGCTT
CCGCAAGATGTTTGAGCGTCAACTTAAAGCTGGTGAGGTTGCGGATAACGCTGCCGCCAAGCCTCTCATC
ACTACCCTACTCCCTAAGATGATTGCACGCATCAACGACTGGTTTGAGGAAGTGAAAGCTAAGCGCGGCA
AGCGCCCGACAGCCTTCCAGTTCCTGCAAGAAATCAAGCCGGAAGCCGTAGCGTACATCACCATTAAGAC
CACTCTGGCTTGCCTAACCAGTGCTGACAATACAACCGTTCAGGCTGTAGCAAGCGCAATCGGTCGGGCC
ATTGAGGACGAGGCTCGCTTCGGTCGTATCCGTGACCTTGAAGCTAAGCACTTCAAGAAAAACGTTGAGG
AACAACTCAACAAGCGCGTAGGGCACGTCTACAAGAAAGCATTTATGCAAGTTGTCGAGGCTGACATGCT
CTCTAAGGGTCTACTCGGTGGCGAGGCGTGGTCTTCGTGGCATAAGGAAGACTCTATTCATGTAGGAGTA
CGCTGCATCGAGATGCTCATTGAGTCAACCGGAATGGTTAGCTTACACCG
