>Addgene plasmid #59962 | pTHSSd_39 | addgene partial sequence | sequence record 101638 | pBAD-R 5'-GATTTAATCTGTATCAGG-3'
AACTCAATGATGATGATGATGATGGTCGACGGCGCTATTCAGATCCTCTTCTGAGATGAGTTATTACCGC
CTTTGAGTGAGCCCCAATGATAACCCCAAGGGAAGTTTTAGTCAAAAGCCTCCGGTCGGAGGCTTTTGAC
TTTCTGCTAATCTAACTAACTAACCCTTAGTGACTCCTGCAGCGGCCGCACTAGTATTATTTGTAAGCTT
CGATTTCTTTACGCAGGTTCGCGATTTTCTGCTTCAGTTGTTCACGTTTCTGTTTCAGCTGTTCGATACG
GTTGCGCAGTTCCGCTTTTTTGGATTTCAGTTCTTCTTTTTCGTTGGATCCACCACCTGAACCTCCGTTC
TCATCGGTCACGGTAACTACTTCGTTATCGGTCCCATTGATTGCGTCTGCTTGTAGAATCTCGTTGACTT
TCTTAGCAACAATCCCGTAGATGTCCTGAACGGTTTCACTAGGAAGCAAGTTAACCGCGCGACCACCTAC
CTCATCTCGGAGCATCGCGGAGAAGTGCTGGATGCCAGAGCAAGACCCGTCAAACGCCAGCGGAAGGGAG
CAGTTATAGCTCAGGCCGTGGTGCTGTACCCCAGCGTACTCAAAGCAGAACGCAAGGAAGCAGAACGGAG
AATCTTGCTCAGCCCACCAAGTGTTCTCCAGTGGAGACTTAGCGCAAGCCATGATGTTCTCGTGGTTTTC
CTCAATGAACTTGATGCGCTCAGGGAACGGAACCTTGTCGACACCCGCACAGTTTGCACCGTGGATT
