>Addgene plasmid #59962 | pTHSSd_39 | addgene partial sequence | sequence record 101639 | pBbC6c-R 5'-ATTACCGCCTTTGAGTGAGC-3'
AAGCCTCCGGTCGGAGGCTTTTGACTTTCTGCTAATCTAACTAACTAACCCTTAGTGACTCCTGCAGCGG
CCGCACTAGTATTATTTGTAAGCTTCGATTTCTTTACGCAGGTTCGCGATTTTCTGCTTCAGTTGTTCAC
GTTTCTGTTTCAGCTGTTCGATACGGTTGCGCAGTTCCGCTTTTTTGGATTTCAGTTCTTCTTTTTCGTT
GGATCCACCACCTGAACCTCCGTTCTCATCGGTCACGGTAACTACTTCGTTATCGGTCCCATTGATTGCG
TCTGCTTGTAGAATCTCGTTGACTTTCTTAGCAACAATCCCGTAGATGTCCTGAACGGTTTCACTAGGAA
GCAAGTTAACCGCGCGACCACCTACCTCATCTCGGAGCATCGCGGAGAAGTGCTGGATGCCAGAGCAAGA
CCCGTCAAACGCCAGCGGAAGGGAGCAGTTATAGCTCAGGCCGTGGTGCTGTACCCCAGCGTACTCAAAG
CAGAACGCAAGGAAGCAGAACGGAGAATCTTGCTCAGCCCACCAAGTGTTCTCCAGTGGAGACTTAGCGC
AAGCCATGATGTTCTCGTGGTTTTCCTCAATGAACTTGATGCGCTCAGGGAACGGAACCTTGTCGACACC
CGCACAGTTTGCACCGTGGATTTTCAGCCAGTAGTAACCTTCCTTACCGATTGGTTTACCTTTCGCCAGC
GTAAGCAGTCCTTTGGTCATATCGTTACCTTGCGGGTTGAACATTGACACAGCGTAAACACGACCGCGCC
AGTCCATGTTGTAAGGGAACCAGATGGCCTTATGGTTAGCAAACTTATTGGCTTGCTCAAGCATGAACTC
AAGGCTGATACGGCGAGACTTGCGAGCCTTGTCCTTGCGGTACACAGCAGCGGCAGCACGTTTCCACGCG
GTGAGAGCCTCAGGATTCATGTCGATGTC
